Addgene plasmid #20617: pWZL Neo Myr Flag RIOK2
Depositing lab: William Hahn & Jean Zhao. Depositing organization: Dana-Farber Cancer Institute. Publication: Integrative Genomic Approaches Identify IKBKE as a Breast Cancer Oncogene (Kinase Library Clones). Boehm JS, Zhao JJ, Yao J, Kim SY, Firestein R, Dunn IF, Sjostrom SK, Garraway LA, Weremowicz S, Richardson AL, Greulich H, Stewart CJ, Mulvey LA, Shen RR, Ambrogio L, Hirozane-Kishikawa T, Hill DE, Vidal M, Meyerson M, Grenier JK, Hinkle G, Root DE, Roberts TM, Lander ES, Polyak K, Hahn WC. Cell. 2007 Jun 15. 129(6):1065-1079. 10.1016/j.cell.2007.03.052 PubMed 17574021.
Backbone
  Vector backbone: pWZL-Neo-Myr-Flag-DEST
  Backbone manufacturer: William Hahn Lab (available at Addgene, #15300)
  Vector type: Mammalian Expression, Retroviral
  Selectable markers: Neomycin (select with G418)
Growth in bacteria
  Bacterial resistance: Ampicillin, 100 μg/mL
  Growth temperature: 37°C
  Growth strain: Stbl3
  Growth instructions: Stbl3 cells to prevent recombination.
  Copy number: Unknown
Gene/Insert
  Gene/Insert name: RIOK2 (alt name: RIO Kinase 2)
  Species: H. sapiens (human)
  GenBank ID: NM_018343
  Entrez Gene: RIOK2 (a.k.a. RIO2)
  Tag / fusion protein: Myr (N terminal on backbone); Flag (N terminal on backbone)
  Cloning method: Gateway Cloning
  Sequencing primers: 5′ pWZL-Fwd (GAA CCT CCT CGT TCG ACC); 3′ pWZL-Rev (TTC CGG GCC CTC ACA TTG)
Resource information
  A portion of this plasmid was derived from a plasmid made by: 2-A6
Terms and licenses: Academic/Nonprofit Terms; Industry Terms: Not Available to Industry
Depositor comments: ORFs were cloned into Gateway compatible pEntry vectors. An LR recombination reaction was performed to move the ORF to pWZL-Neo-Myr-Flag DEST such that the ORF would have 5' myristoylation and flag tags. This plasmid is part of a kinase library, and the gene has been verified, but has not been fully sequenced for minor mutations. Please see the following link for plasmids from this article that are not part of the kinase library http://www.addgene.org/pubmed/17574021
How to cite: pWZL Neo Myr Flag RIOK2 was a gift from William Hahn & Jean Zhao (Addgene plasmid # 20617 ; http://n2t.net/addgene:20617 ; RRID:Addgene_20617)
