[The description below was written by a language model from this plasmid's Addgene catalogue record.]
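Description:
pWZL Neo Myr Flag RIOK2 is a retroviral mammalian expression plasmid carrying the human RIOK2 (RIO kinase 2) open reading frame in the pWZL-Neo-Myr-Flag-DEST backbone. It is propagated in bacteria under ampicillin selection. A recombination-deficient strain is recommended as host, because the repeated sequences typical of retroviral vectors can otherwise rearrange. After packaging into retroviral particles and transduction of mammalian target cells, stably integrated cells can be selected with G418 through the vector's neomycin resistance marker. The record does not include a feature table, so the promoter driving the insert, the bacterial origin of replication and the arrangement of the neomycin cassette are not explicitly stated. The plasmid copy number is listed as unknown.

The RIOK2 ORF was first cloned into a Gateway entry vector and then transferred into the destination vector by an LR recombination reaction, which places it in frame behind two N-terminal elements supplied by the backbone. The first is a myristoylation signal, which directs lipid modification and so tethers the fusion protein to cellular membranes, a strategy commonly used to promote constitutive activation of kinases. The second is a Flag epitope, which allows detection or immunoprecipitation of the expressed protein.

The construct belongs to a library of myristoylated, Flag-tagged human kinase clones built for gain-of-function screening in a study that sought kinase oncogenes in breast cancer. The depositors note that the identity of the gene has been verified, but the insert has not been fully sequenced, so minor mutations cannot be excluded.
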