>Addgene plasmid #20617 | pWZL Neo Myr Flag RIOK2 | addgene partial sequence | sequence record 26441 | 20617 with pWZL-Fwd
CTCCTTCTCTAGGCGCCGGCCGGATCCAGAATTCGCCACCATGGGGTCTTCAAAATCTAAACCAAAGGAC
CCCAGCCAGCGCCGGCGCAGGATCCGAGGTTACCTTGACTACAAAGACGATGACGACAAGCAATTGACAA
GTTTGTACAAAAAAGTTGGCATGGGGAAAGTGAATGTGGCCAAGTTGCGTTACATGAGCCGAGATGACTT
CAGGGTCTTGACCGCGGTTGAAATGGGCATGAAGAACCATGAAATTGTTCCCGGCAGTTTGATTGCTTCT
ATAGCCAGCCTTAAACATGGTGGCTGTAATAAAGTTTTAAGAGAATTAGTGAAACATAAACTCATAGCTT
GGGAGCGTACCAAAACTGTCCAGGGCTATCGGTTGACAAATGCAGGATATGATTACCTAGCTTTGAAAAC
ACTTTCTTCTAGGCAAGTAGTTGAGTCTGTTGGAAACCAGATGGGTGTTGGCAAAGAATCAGATATTTAC
ATTGTTGCAAATGAAGAAGGACAACAATTTGCATTAAAGCTTCACAGACTAGGAAGAACCTCGTTTCGAA
ATTTGAAAAACAAACGCGATTATCATAAATATAGGCACAATGTGTCATGGCTATATTTATCTCGTCTCTC
TGCCATGAAGGAATTTGCCTATATGAANGCATTGTATGAGAGGAAATTTCCAGTTCCNAAGCCAATTGAT
TACAATCGTCATGCAGNGGTCATGGAACTCATAAATGGNTATCCACTATGTC
